Addgene plasmid #193228: Lenti-sgNotch3#2/Cre
Purpose: Lentiviral vector expressing Cre recombinase (driven by mPGK promoter) and an sgRNA against the mouse Notch3 gene
Depositing lab: Julien Sage. Depositing organization: Stanford University. Publication: A multiplexed in vivo approach to identify driver genes in small cell lung cancer. Lee MC, Cai H, Murray CW, Li C, Shue YT, Andrejka L, He AL, Holzem AME, Drainas AP, Ko JH, Coles GL, Kong C, Zhu S, Zhu C, Wang J, van de Rijn M, Petrov DA, Winslow MM, Sage J. Cell Rep. 2023 Jan 13;42(1):111990. doi: 10.1016/j.celrep.2023.111990. PubMed 36640300.
Backbone
  Vector backbone: pLL3.3
  Vector type: Mammalian Expression, Lentiviral, CRISPR
Growth in bacteria
  Bacterial resistance: Ampicillin, 100 μg/mL
  Growth temperature: 37°C
  Growth strain: NEB Stable
  Copy number: High Copy
Gene/Insert
  Gene/Insert name: sgNotch3#2
  gRNA/shRNA sequence: CCGGCAAGTCAATCTCACAG
  Species: M. musculus (mouse)
  Insert size (bp): 20
  Entrez Gene: Notch3 (a.k.a. N3, hpbk)
  Promoter: U6
  Cloning method: Restriction Enzyme; 5′ cloning site Unknown (unknown if destroyed); 3′ cloning site Unknown (unknown if destroyed)
Terms and licenses: Academic/Nonprofit Terms; Industry Terms: Not Available to Industry
Depositor comments: Please visit https://www.biorxiv.org/content/10.1101/2022.03.28.485708v1 for bioRxiv preprint.
How to cite: Lenti-sgNotch3#2/Cre was a gift from Julien Sage (Addgene plasmid # 193228 ; http://n2t.net/addgene:193228 ; RRID:Addgene_193228)
