[The description below was written by a language model from this plasmid's Addgene catalogue record and pLannotate feature annotations shown in this document.]
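Description:
Lenti-sgNotch3#2/Cre is an HIV-1-derived lentiviral transfer vector built on the pLL3.3 backbone that co-delivers Cre recombinase and a single guide RNA targeting the mouse Notch3 gene. In bacteria it is maintained through a high-copy ColE1/pUC-type origin and selected with ampicillin via the β-lactamase gene. No mammalian drug-selection marker or fluorescent reporter is annotated.

The viral genome is transcribed from a CMV enhancer/promoter fused to a truncated 5' LTR, a chimeric arrangement typical of Tat-independent vector designs. It carries the Ψ packaging signal with an adjoining gag fragment, the Rev response element for nuclear export of the unspliced genome, and the cPPT/CTS element that aids nuclear import. Two expression units follow. In the first, a human U6 RNA polymerase III promoter drives the 20-nt Notch3 spacer joined to the Streptococcus pyogenes Cas9 guide scaffold (annotated as a tracrRNA fragment). In the second, the mouse PGK promoter drives Cre, followed by WPRE to enhance transcript stability and expression. A nef-derived fragment and a truncated LTR close the proviral region.

The plasmid encodes no Cas9, so editing depends on nuclease supplied by the target cells or animal. The logic of the design is that Cre recombines loxP-flanked alleles in each transduced cell while the sgRNA directs Cas9 to disrupt Notch3 in that same cell. The associated publication describes a multiplexed in vivo approach to identifying driver genes in small cell lung cancer, which is consistent with using this vector to test the effect of Notch3 loss in mouse tumour models. The "#2" in the name suggests it is one of several Notch3 guides in the set.
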