Features (pLannotate 1.2.2; 21 found; start..end, strand, type, name):
      1..380     +  enhancer       CMV enhancer: human cytomegalovirus immediate early enhancer
    381..580     +  promoter       CMV promoter: human cytomegalovirus (CMV) immediate early promoter
    598..778     +  LTR            5' LTR (truncated): truncated 5' long terminal repeat (LTR) from HIV-1
    825..950     +  misc_feature   HIV-1 Ψ: packaging signal of human immunodeficiency virus type 1
    934..1272    +  CDS            HIV-1 gag (fragment): gag protein from human immunodeficiency virus 1; gag
   1447..1680    +  misc_feature   RRE: The Rev response element (RRE) of HIV-1 allows for Rev-dependent mRNA export from the nucleus to the cytoplasm.
   2057..2157    +  CDS            Rev (fragment): human immunodeficiency virus 1 (HIV-1) Rev protein; rev; enhances nuclear export of unspliced and incompletely spliced viral mRNAs
   2207..2324    +  misc_feature   cPPT/CTS: central polypurine tract and central termination sequence of HIV-1
   2406..2646    +  promoter       U6 promoter: RNA polymerase III promoter for human U6 snRNA
   2694..2761    +  misc_RNA       tracrRNA (fragment): trans-activating CRISPR RNA for the Streptococcus pyogenes CRISPR/Cas9 system
   2814..3306    +  promoter       PGK promoter: mouse phosphoglycerate kinase 1 promoter
   3336..4366    +  CDS            Cre (fragment): site-specific recombinase Cre is a site-specific recombinase from bacteriophage P1. Recombination occurs at loxP sequences.
   4399..4422    +  misc_feature   MCS (fragment): pBluescript multiple cloning site
   4422..5010    +  misc_feature   WPRE: woodchuck hepatitis virus posttranscriptional regulatory element
   5011..5030    +  misc_feature   MCS (fragment): pBluescript multiple cloning site
   5032..5532    +  CDS            nef (fragment): NEF_HV1LA - Experimental evidence at protein level: Swiss-Prot protein existence level 1. Extracellular Nef protein targets CD4(+) T-lymphocytes for apoptosis by interacting with CXCR4 surface receptors. From Human immunodeficiency virus type 1 group M subtype B (isolate Lai) (HIV-1).
   5539..5719    +  LTR            5' LTR (truncated): truncated 5' long terminal repeat (LTR) from HIV-1
   5781..6369    -  rep_origin     ori: high-copy-number ColE1/pMB1/pBR322/pUC origin of replication
   6540..7400    -  CDS            AmpR: β-lactamase; bla; confers resistance to ampicillin, carbenicillin, and related antibiotics
   7401..7505    -  promoter       AmpR promoter: bla
   7564..7616    -  misc_feature   bom (fragment): basis of mobility region from pBR322
>Addgene plasmid #193228 | Lenti-sgNotch3#2/Cre | addgene full sequence | sequence record 379559 | Addgene NGS Result
GACATTGATTATTGACTAGTTATTAATAGTAATCAATTACGGGGTCATTAGTTCATAGCCCATATATGGA
GTTCCGCGTTACATAACTTACGGTAAATGGCCCGCCTGGCTGACCGCCCAACGACCCCCGCCCATTGACG
TCAATAATGACGTATGTTCCCATAGTAACGCCAATAGGGACTTTCCATTGACGTCAATGGGTGGAGTATT
TACGGTAAACTGCCCACTTGGCAGTACATCAAGTGTATCATATGCCAAGTACGCCCCCTATTGACGTCAA
TGACGGTAAATGGCCCGCCTGGCATTATGCCCAGTACATGACCTTATGGGACTTTCCTACTTGGCAGTAC
ATCTACGTATTAGTCATCGCTATTACCATGGTGATGCGGTTTTGGCAGTACATCAATGGGCGTGGATAGC
GGTTTGACTCACGGGGATTTCCAAGTCTCCACCCCATTGACGTCAATGGGAGTTTGTTTTGGCACCAAAA
TCAACGGGACTTTCCAAAATGTCGTAACAACTCCGCCCCATTGACGCAAATGGGCGGTAGGCGTGTACGG
TGGGAGGTCTATATAAGCAGCGCGTTTTGCCTGTACTGGGTCTCTCTGGTTAGACCAGATCTGAGCCTGG
GAGCTCTCTGGCTAACTAGGGAACCCACTGCTTAAGCCTCAATAAAGCTTGCCTTGAGTGCTTCAAGTAG
TGTGTGCCCGTCTGTTGTGTGACTCTGGTAACTAGAGATCCCTCAGACCCTTTTAGTCAGTGTGGAAAAT
CTCTAGCAGTGGCGCCCGAACAGGGACTTGAAAGCGAAAGGGAAACCAGAGGAGCTCTCTCGACGCAGGA
CTCGGCTTGCTGAAGCGCGCACGGCAAGAGGCGAGGGGCGGCGACTGGTGAGTACGCCAAAAATTTTGAC
TAGCGGAGGCTAGAAGGAGAGAGATGGGTGCGAGAGCGTCAGTATTAAGCGGGGGAGAATTAGATCGCGA
TGGGAAAAAATTCGGTTAAGGCCAGGGGGAAAGAAAAAATATAAATTAAAACATATAGTATGGGCAAGCA
GGGAGCTAGAACGATTCGCAGTTAATCCTGGCCTGTTAGAAACATCAGAAGGCTGTAGACAAATACTGGG
ACAGCTACAACCATCCCTTCAGACAGGATCAGAAGAACTTAGATCATTATATAATACAGTAGCAACCCTC
TATTGTGTGCATCAAAGGATAGAGATAAAAGACACCAAGGAAGCTTTAGACAAGATAGAGGAAGAGCAAA
ACAAAAGTAAGACCACCGCACAGCAAGCGGCCGGCCGCTGATCTTCAGACCTGGAGGAGGAGATATGAGG
GACAATTGGAGAAGTGAATTATATAAATATAAAGTAGTAAAAATTGAACCATTAGGAGTAGCACCCACCA
AGGCAAAGAGAAGAGTGGTGCAGAGAGAAAAAAGAGCAGTGGGAATAGGAGCTTTGTTCCTTGGGTTCTT
GGGAGCAGCAGGAAGCACTATGGGCGCAGCGTCAATGACGCTGACGGTACAGGCCAGACAATTATTGTCT
GGTATAGTGCAGCAGCAGAACAATTTGCTGAGGGCTATTGAGGCGCAACAGCATCTGTTGCAACTCACAG
TCTGGGGCATCAAGCAGCTCCAGGCAAGAATCCTGGCTGTGGAAAGATACCTAAAGGATCAACAGCTCCT
GGGGATTTGGGGTTGCTCTGGAAAACTCATTTGCACCACTGCTGTGCCTTGGAATGCTAGTTGGAGTAAT
AAATCTCTGGAACAGATTTGGAATCACACGACCTGGATGGAGTGGGACAGAGAAATTAACAATTACACAA
GCTTAATACACTCCTTAATTGAAGAATCGCAAAACCAGCAAGAAAAGAATGAACAAGAATTATTGGAATT
AGATAAATGGGCAAGTTTGTGGAATTGGTTTAACATAACAAATTGGCTGTGGTATATAAAATTATTCATA
ATGATAGTAGGAGGCTTGGTAGGTTTAAGAATAGTTTTTGCTGTACTTTCTATAGTGAATAGAGTTAGGC
AGGGATATTCACCATTATCGTTTCAGACCCACCTCCCAACCCCGAGGGGACCCGACAGGCCCGAAGGAAT
AGAAGAAGAAGGTGGAGAGAGAGACAGAGACAGATCCATTCGATTAGTGAACGGATCGGCACTGCGTGCG
CCAATTCTGCAGACAAATGGCAGTATTCATCCACAATTTTAAAAGAAAAGGGGGGATTGGGGGGTACAGT
GCAGGGGAAAGAATAGTAGACATAATAGCAACAGACATACAAACTAAAGAATTACAAAAACAAATTACAA
AAATTCAAAATTTTCGGGTTTATTACAGGGACAGCAGAGATCCAGTTTGGTTAGTACCGGGCCCGCTCTA
GCCCTGCAGGAACTGTTTAAACTGTGAGGGCCTATTTCCCATGATTCCTTCATATTTGCATATACGATAC
AAGGCTGTTAGAGAGATAATTGGAATTAATTTGACTGTAAACACAAAGATATTAGTACAAAATACGTGAC
GTAGAAAGTAATAATTTCTTGGGTAGTTTGCAGTTTTAAAATTATGTTTTAAAATGGACTATCATATGCT
TACCGTAACTTGAAAGTATTTCGATTTCTTGGCTTTATATATCTTGTGGAAAGGACCAAACACCGCCGGC
AAGTCAATCTCACAGGTTTAAGAGCTATGCTGGAAACAGCATAGCAAGTTTAAATAAGGCTAGTCCGTTA
TCAACTTGAAAAAGTGGCACCGAGTCGGTGCTTTTTTGTTTGGCGCGCCTATGGCTTAATTAACATGGCG
GCCGCATTCTACCGGGTAGGGGAGGCGCTTTTCCCAAGGCAGTCTGGAGCATGCGCTTTAGCAGCCCCGC
TGGGCACTTGGCGCTACACAAGTGGCCTCTGGCCTCGCACACATTCCACATCCACCGGTAGGCGCCAACC
GGCTCCGTTCTTTGGTGGCCCCTTCGCGCCACCTTCTACTCCTCCCCTAGTCAGGAAGTTCCCCCCCGCC
CCGCAGCTCGCGTCGTGCAGGACGTGACAAATGGAAGTAGCACGTCTCACTAGTCTCGTGCAGATGGACA
GCACCGCTGAGCAATGGAAGCGGGTAGGCCTTTGGGGCAGCGGCCAATAGCAGCTTTGCTCCTTCGCTTT
CTGGGCTCAGAGGCTGGGAAGGGGTGGGTCCGGGGGCGGGCTCAGGGGCGGGCTCAGGGGCGGGGCGGGC
GCCCGAAGGTCCTCCGGAGGCCCGGCATTCTGCACGCTTCAAAAGCGCACGTCTGCCGCGCTGTTCTCCT
CTTCCTCATCTCCGGGACCCGGGATGCCCAAGAAGAAGAGGAAGGTGTCCAATTTACTGACCGTACACCA
AAATTTGCCTGCATTACCGGTCGATGCAACGAGTGATGAGGTTCGCAAGAACCTGATGGACATGTTCAGG
GATCGCCAGGCGTTTTCTGAGCATACCTGGAAAATGCTTCTGTCCGTTTGCCGGTCGTGGGCGGCATGGT
GCAAGTTGAATAACCGGAAATGGTTTCCCGCAGAACCTGAAGATGTTCGCGATTATCTTCTATATCTTCA
GGCGCGCGGTCTGGCAGTAAAAACTATCCAGCAACATTTGGGCCAGCTAAACATGCTTCATCGTCGGTCC
GGGCTGCCACGACCAAGTGACAGCAATGCTGTTTCACTGGTTATGCGGCGGATCCGAAAAGAAAACGTTG
ATGCCGGTGAACGTGCAAAACAGGCTCTAGCGTTCGAACGCACTGATTTCGACCAGGTTCGTTCACTCAT
GGAAAATAGCGATCGCTGCCAGGATATACGTAATCTGGCATTTCTGGGGATTGCTTATAACACCCTGTTA
CGTATAGCCGAAATTGCCAGGATCAGGGTTAAAGATATCTCACGTACTGACGGTGGGAGAATGTTAATCC
ATATTGGCAGAACGAAAACGCTGGTTAGCACCGCAGGTGTAGAGAAGGCACTTAGCCTGGGGGTAACTAA
ACTGGTCGAGCGATGGATTTCCGTCTCTGGTGTAGCTGATGATCCGAATAACTACCTGTTTTGCCGGGTC
AGAAAAAATGGTGTTGCCGCGCCATCTGCCACCAGCCAGCTATCAACTCGCGCCCTGGAAGGGATTTTTG
AAGCAACTCATCGATTGATTTACGGCGCTAAGGATGACTCTGGTCAGAGATACCTGGCCTGGTCTGGACA
CAGTGCCCGTGTCGGAGCCGCGCGAGATATGGCCCGCGCTGGAGTTTCAATACCGGAGATCATGCAAGCT
GGTGGCTGGACCAATGTAAATATTGTCATGAACTATATCCGTAACCTGGATAGTGAAACAGGGGCAATGG
TGCGCCTGCTGGAAGATGGCGATTAGCCATGTTTAAGGGTTCCGGTTCCACTAGGTACAATTCGATATCA
AGCTTATCGATAATCAACCTCTGGATTACAAAATTTGTGAAAGATTGACTGGTATTCTTAACTATGTTGC
TCCTTTTACGCTATGTGGATACGCTGCTTTAATGCCTTTGTATCATGCTATTGCTTCCCGTATGGCTTTC
ATTTTCTCCTCCTTGTATAAATCCTGGTTGCTGTCTCTTTATGAGGAGTTGTGGCCCGTTGTCAGGCAAC
GTGGCGTGGTGTGCACTGTGTTTGCTGACGCAACCCCCACTGGTTGGGGCATTGCCACCACCTGTCAGCT
CCTTTCCGGGACTTTCGCTTTCCCCCTCCCTATTGCCACGGCGGAACTCATCGCCGCCTGCCTTGCCCGC
TGCTGGACAGGGGCTCGGCTGTTGGGCACTGACAATTCCGTGGTGTTGTCGGGGAAATCATCGTCCTTTC
CTTGGCTGCTCGCCTGTGTTGCCACCTGGATTCTGCGCGGGACGTCCTTCTGCTACGTCCCTTCGGCCCT
CAATCCAGCGGACCTTCCTTCCCGCGGCCTGCTGCCGGCTCTGCGGCCTCTTCCGCGTCTTCGCCTTCGC
CCTCAGACGAGTCGGATCTCCCTTTGGGCCGCCTCCCCGCATCGATACCGTCGACCTCGATCGAGACCTA
GAAAAACATGGAGCAATCACAAGTAGCAATACAGCAGCTACCAATGCTGATTGTGCCTGGCTAGAAGCAC
AAGAGGAGGAGGAGGTGGGTTTTCCAGTCACACCTCAGGTACCTTTAAGACCAATGACTTACAAGGCAGC
TGTAGATCTTAGCCACTTTTTAAAAGAAAAGGGGGGACTGGAAGGGCTAATTCACTCCCAACGAAGACAA
GATATCCTTGATCTGTGGATCTACCACACACAAGGCTACTTCCCTGATTGGCAGAACTACACACCAGGGC
CAGGGATCAGATATCCACTGACCTTTGGATGGTGCTACAAGCTAGTACCAGTTGAGCAAGAGAAGGTAGA
AGAAGCCAATGAAGGAGAGAACACCCGCTTGTTACACCCTGTGAGCCTGCATGGGATGGATGACCCGGAG
AGAGAAGTATTAGAGTGGAGGTTTGACAGCCGCCTAGCATTTCATCACATGGCCCGAGAGCTGCATCCGG
ACTGTACTGGGTCTCTCTGGTTAGACCAGATCTGAGCCTGGGAGCTCTCTGGCTAACTAGGGAACCCACT
GCTTAAGCCTCAATAAAGCTTGCCTTGAGTGCTTCAAGTAGTGTGTGCCCGTCTGTTGTGTGACTCTGGT
AACTAGAGATCCCTCAGACCCTTTTAGTCAGTGTGGAAAATCTCTAGCAGCATGTGAGCAAAAGGCCAGC
AAAAGGCCAGGAACCGTAAAAAGGCCGCGTTGCTGGCGTTTTTCCATAGGCTCCGCCCCCCTGACGAGCA
TCACAAAAATCGACGCTCAAGTCAGAGGTGGCGAAACCCGACAGGACTATAAAGATACCAGGCGTTTCCC
CCTGGAAGCTCCCTCGTGCGCTCTCCTGTTCCGACCCTGCCGCTTACCGGATACCTGTCCGCCTTTCTCC
CTTCGGGAAGCGTGGCGCTTTCTCATAGCTCACGCTGTAGGTATCTCAGTTCGGTGTAGGTCGTTCGCTC
CAAGCTGGGCTGTGTGCACGAACCCCCCGTTCAGCCCGACCGCTGCGCCTTATCCGGTAACTATCGTCTT
GAGTCCAACCCGGTAAGACACGACTTATCGCCACTGGCAGCAGCCACTGGTAACAGGATTAGCAGAGCGA
GGTATGTAGGCGGTGCTACAGAGTTCTTGAAGTGGTGGCCTAACTACGGCTACACTAGAAGAACAGTATT
TGGTATCTGCGCTCTGCTGAAGCCAGTTACCTTCGGAAAAAGAGTTGGTAGCTCTTGATCCGGCAAACAA
ACCACCGCTGGTAGCGGTGGTTTTTTTGTTTGCAAGCAGCAGATTACGCGCAGAAAAAAAGGATCTCAAG
AAGATCCTTTGATCTTTTCTACGGGGTCTGACGCTCAGTGGAACGAAAACTCACGTTAAGGGATTTTGGT
CATGAGATTATCAAAAAGGATCTTCACCTAGATCCTTTTAAATTAAAAATGAAGTTTTAAATCAATCTAA
AGTATATATGAGTAAACTTGGTCTGACAGTTACCAATGCTTAATCAGTGAGGCACCTATCTCAGCGATCT
GTCTATTTCGTTCATCCATAGTTGCCTGACTCCCCGTCGTGTAGATAACTACGATACGGGAGGGCTTACC
ATCTGGCCCCAGTGCTGCAATGATACCGCGAGACCCACGCTCACCGGCTCCAGATTTATCAGCAATAAAC
CAGCCAGCCGGAAGGGCCGAGCGCAGAAGTGGTCCTGCAACTTTATCCGCCTCCATCCAGTCTATTAATT
GTTGCCGGGAAGCTAGAGTAAGTAGTTCGCCAGTTAATAGTTTGCGCAACGTTGTTGCCATTGCTACAGG
CATCGTGGTGTCACGCTCGTCGTTTGGTATGGCTTCATTCAGCTCCGGTTCCCAACGATCAAGGCGAGTT
ACATGATCCCCCATGTTGTGCAAAAAAGCGGTTAGCTCCTTCGGTCCTCCGATCGTTGTCAGAAGTAAGT
TGGCCGCAGTGTTATCACTCATGGTTATGGCAGCACTGCATAATTCTCTTACTGTCATGCCATCCGTAAG
ATGCTTTTCTGTGACTGGTGAGTACTCAACCAAGTCATTCTGAGAATAGTGTATGCGGCGACCGAGTTGC
TCTTGCCCGGCGTCAATACGGGATAATACCGCGCCACATAGCAGAACTTTAAAAGTGCTCATCATTGGAA
AACGTTCTTCGGGGCGAAAACTCTCAAGGATCTTACCGCTGTTGAGATCCAGTTCGATGTAACCCACTCG
TGCACCCAACTGATCTTCAGCATCTTTTACTTTCACCAGCGTTTCTGGGTGAGCAAAAACAGGAAGGCAA
AATGCCGCAAAAAAGGGAATAAGGGCGACACGGAAATGTTGAATACTCATACTCTTCCTTTTTCAATATT
ATTGAAGCATTTATCAGGGTTATTGTCTCATGAGCGGATACATATTTGAATGTATTTAGAAAAATAAACA
AATAGGGGTTCCGCGCACATTTCCCCGAAAAGTGCCACCTGACGTCGACGGATCGGGAGATCTCCCGATC
CCCTATGGTGCACTCTCAGTACAATCTGCTCTGATGCCGCATAGTTAAGCCAGTATCTGCTCCCTGCTTG
TGTGTTGGAGGTCGCTGAGTAGTGCGCGAGCAAAATTTAAGCTACAACAAGGCAAGGCTTGACCGACAAT
TGCATGAAGAATCTGCTTAGGGTTAGGCGTTTTGCGCTGCTTCGCGATGTACGGGCCAGATATACGCGTT
